Addgene plasmid #133509: pAV0757
Purpose: Expression of 3GFP tagged CRIB domain to monitor active Cdc42
Depositing lab: Sophie Martin. Depositing organization: Universite de Lausanne (UNIL). Publication: A toolbox of stable integration vectors in the fission yeast Schizosaccharomyces pombe. Vjestica A, Marek M, Nkosi PJ, Merlini L, Liu G, Berard M, Billault-Chaumartin I, Martin SG. J Cell Sci. 2020 Jan 8;133(1). pii: jcs.240754. doi: 10.1242/jcs.240754. PubMed 31801797.
Backbone
  Vector backbone: pHis5StuI(pAV0413)
  Vector type: Yeast Expression
Growth in bacteria
  Bacterial resistance: Ampicillin, 100 μg/mL
  Growth temperature: 37°C
  Growth strain: DH5alpha
  Copy number: High Copy
Gene/Insert
  Gene/Insert name: pHis5(StuI)-p(pak1)-CRIB(gic2aa2-181)-3GFP-terminator(ScADH1)-kanMX
  Species: S. pombe (fission yeast)
  Cloning method: Unknown
Terms and licenses: Academic/Nonprofit Terms; Industry Terms: Not Available to Industry
Depositor comments: Please see the Resource Information section for an annotated Genbank file.
How to cite: pAV0757 was a gift from Sophie Martin (Addgene plasmid # 133509 ; http://n2t.net/addgene:133509 ; RRID:Addgene_133509)
