[The description below was written by a language model from this plasmid's Addgene catalogue record and pLannotate feature annotations shown in this document.]
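Description:
pAV0757 is a fission yeast integration vector built on the pHis5(StuI) backbone (pAV0413), part of a toolbox of stable integration plasmids for Schizosaccharomyces pombe. It is maintained in E. coli as a high-copy plasmid through a ColE1/pUC-type origin and an ampicillin resistance gene. The backbone also carries pBluescript-derived elements: an f1 origin, T7 and T3 promoters, lac promoter/operator sequences and a lacZα fragment. No yeast replication origin is annotated, which fits a design intended for chromosomal integration. The feature table shows S. pombe his5 coding sequence with neighbouring genomic sequence, including the snR5 snoRNA, which presumably supplies the homology for targeting the his5 locus. The "StuI" in the backbone name suggests that this enzyme is used to linearise the plasmid before transformation, though the record does not say so explicitly. A kanMX cassette provides the yeast selectable marker (G418 resistance).

The payload is a reporter for active Cdc42. It consists of a CRIB (Cdc42/Rac interactive binding) domain taken from amino acids 2–181 of Saccharomyces cerevisiae Gic2, fused in frame to three tandem copies of GFP, which are annotated as GFPmut3. According to the insert name, expression is driven by the S. pombe pak1 promoter; this is not separately annotated but would lie in the region upstream of the GIC2 fragment. Transcription ends at the S. cerevisiae ADH1 terminator. Because CRIB domains bind the GTP-loaded form of Cdc42, the fusion accumulates where the GTPase is active, and the triple GFP increases signal brightness. The construct is used for live-cell imaging of Cdc42 activity zones in fission yeast, from a stable integrated copy.
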