Features (pLannotate 1.2.2; 23 found; start..end, strand, type, name):
    137..186     +  misc_feature   bom (fragment): basis of mobility region from pBR322
    310..452     +  ncRNA          S pombe snR5: Accession: RF01435 - small nucleolar RNA snR5
   1178..1825    +  CDS            his5: HIS7_SCHPO - Experimental evidence at protein level: Swiss-Prot protein existence level 1. From Schizosaccharomyces pombe (strain 972 / ATCC 24843) (Fission yeast).
   2213..2261    +  misc_feature   bom (fragment): basis of mobility region from pBR322
   2289..2717    -  rep_origin     f1 ori (sequence partly withheld): f1 bacteriophage origin of replication; arrow indicates direction of (+) strand synthesis
   2721..2876    -  CDS            lacZα (fragment): LacZα fragment of β-galactosidase; lacZ fragment
   2884..2902    +  promoter       T7 promoter: promoter for bacteriophage T7 RNA polymerase
   2911..2937    -  misc_feature   MCS (fragment): pBluescript multiple cloning site
   3583..4131    +  CDS            GIC2 (fragment): GIC2_YEAST - Experimental evidence at protein level: Swiss-Prot protein existence level 1. Required for cell size and shape control, bud site selection, bud emergence, actin cytoskeletal organization, mitotic spindle orientation/positioning, and mating projection formation in response to mating pheromone. From Saccharomyces cerevisiae (strain ATCC 204508 / S288c) (Baker's yeast).
   4153..4866    +  CDS            GFPmut3: GFPmut3 is a basic (constitutively fluorescent) green fluorescent protein published in 1996, derived from Aequorea victoria. It is reported to be a very rapidly-maturing weak dimer.
   4873..5586    +  CDS            GFPmut3: GFPmut3 is a basic (constitutively fluorescent) green fluorescent protein published in 1996, derived from Aequorea victoria. It is reported to be a very rapidly-maturing weak dimer.
   5593..6306    +  CDS            GFPmut3: GFPmut3 is a basic (constitutively fluorescent) green fluorescent protein published in 1996, derived from Aequorea victoria. It is reported to be a very rapidly-maturing weak dimer.
   6351..6538    +  terminator     ADH1 terminator: S. cerevisiae ADH1; transcription terminator for the S. cerevisiae alcohol dehydrogenase 1 (ADH1) gene
   6613..7969    +  gene           kanMX: yeast selectable marker conferring kanamycin resistance (Wach et al., 1994)
   8026..8044    -  promoter       T3 promoter: promoter for bacteriophage T3 RNA polymerase
   8089..8105    -  protein_bind   lac operator: The lac repressor binds to the lac operator to inhibit transcription in E. coli. This inhibition can be relieved by adding lactose or isopropyl-β-D-thiogalactopyranoside (IPTG). lac repressor encoded by lacI
   8113..8143    -  promoter       lac promoter: promoter for the E. coli lac operon
   8158..8179    -  protein_bind   CAP binding site: CAP binding activates transcription in the presence of cAMP. E. coli catabolite activator protein
   8192..8284    -  CDS            lacI (fragment): lac repressor; lacI; The lac repressor binds to the lac operator to inhibit transcription in E. coli. This inhibition can be relieved by adding lactose or isopropyl-β-D-thiogalactopyranoside (IPTG).
   8467..9055    -  rep_origin     ori: high-copy-number ColE1/pMB1/pBR322/pUC origin of replication
   9226..10086   -  CDS            AmpR: β-lactamase; bla; confers resistance to ampicillin, carbenicillin, and related antibiotics
  10087..10191   -  promoter       AmpR promoter: bla
  10286..35      +  CDS            rop (fragment) (across the origin): Rop protein, which maintains plasmids at low copy number; rop
>Addgene plasmid #133509 | pAV0757 | addgene full sequence | sequence record 263772 | Addgene NGS Result
TCGCGCGTTTCGGTGATGACGGTGAAAACCTCTGACACATGCAGCTCCCGGAGACGGTCACAGCTTGTCT
GTAAGCGGATGCCGGGAGCAGACAAGCCCGTCAGGGCGCGTCAGCGGGTGTTGGCGGGTGTCGGGGCTGG
CTTAACTATGCGGCATCAGAGCAGATTGTACTGAGAGTGCACCATAACCGGGATGGAACGATTGAATACT
GTGCTACTCTTTATGTAATATAACGAATTCAACTGTTCAACGTATGTGACTGCTCTCTGCTTCTCGGTAT
ATATTTACTTGAAGGAATTAATTTTTCTTTGCCAATGGTCTCTTTTACCAATTGCAGTCTGGCTTAAAGC
AATGAGGTTGTAATTAAATGGCTTGAGACCTAGAACAAACACCTTTTACAATCCTTGTTTACTGGTTTTG
ATAGTAAATTCGGTTCGCTTGTGGTGTACATTATATTTTTTAGGCTAGTCGTGATTTTTTGATAATATCA
ATATTCTTAGATTTGAGACATTCATGCTTTTTAATTTGATCAATCGTTTGTATCTTCATTAATTAGTAGG
TGGTTTGATAGAACATTTAGTTGCTTGTTTGACTACAAATATCTGCAGAATGGATTCGGTTAATAAAAAA
AATGTTTGAGGAATTAATTTTCGCTTTGGAGTGGAGGCCTCAATTCGATGTTGCAGATTTTACAAGTTTT
TAAAATGTATTTCATTATTACTTTTTATATGCCTAATAAAAAAGCCATAGTTTAATCTATAGATAACTTT
TTTTCCAGTGCACTAACGGACGTTACATTCCCATACAAAACTGCGTAGTTAAAGCTAAGGAAAAGTTAAT
ATCATGTTAATTAAATACGCTATTTACAATAAGACATTGAACTCATTTATATCGTTGAATATGAATAACC
AATTTCAGCGAATTTTTAACAAACATCGTTCACCTCGTTTAAGGATATCTTGTGTATGGGGTGTTGACTT
GCTTTATCGAATAATTACCGTACCTGTAATTGGCTTGCTGGATATAGCGGTAGTCTAATATCTAGCAAAA
ATCTTTTGGGTGAAAAGGCTTGCAATTTCACGACACCGAACTATTTGTCATTTTTTAATAAGGAAGTTTT
CCATAAATTCCTGTAATTCTCGGTTGATCTAATTGAAAAGAGTAGTTTTGCATCACGATGAGGAGGGCTT
TTGTAGAAAGAAATACGAACGAAACGAAAATCAGCGTTGCCATCGCTTTGGACAAAGCTCCCTTACCTGA
AGAGTCGAATTTTATTGATGAACTTATAACTTCCAAGCATGCAAACCAAAAGGGAGAACAAGTAATCCAA
GTAGACACGGGAATTGGATTCTTGGATCACATGTATCATGCACTGGCTAAACATGCAGGCTGGAGCTTAC
GACTTTACTCAAGAGGTGATTTAATCATCGATGATCATCACACTGCAGAAGATACTGCTATTGCACTTGG
TATTGCATTCAAGCAGGCTATGGGTAACTTTGCCGGCGTTAAAAGATTTGGACATGCTTATTGTCCACTT
GACGAAGCTCTTTCTAGAAGCGTAGTTGACTTGTCGGGACGGCCCTATGCTGTTATCGATTTGGGATTAA
AGCGTGAAAAGGTTGGGGAATTGTCCTGTGAAATGATCCCTCACTTACTATATTCCTTTTCGGTAGCAGC
TGGAATTACTTTGCATGTTACCTGCTTATATGGTAGTAATGACCATCATCGTGCTGAAAGCGCTTTTAAA
TCTCTGGCTGTTGCCATGCGCGCGGCTACTAGTCTTACTGGAAGTTCTGAAGTCCCAAGCACGAAGGGAG
TGTTGTAAAGATGAATTGGATTATGTCAGGAAAAGAACGACAATTTTGCATCCAAATTGTCTAAATTTTA
GAGTTGCTTGAAAACAATAGAACCTTACTTGCTTTATAATTACGTTAATTAGAAGCGTTATCTCGTGAAG
GAATATAGTACGTAGCCGTATAAATTGAATTGAATGTTCAGCTTATAGAATAGAGACACTTTGCTGTTCA
ATGCGTCGTCACTTACCATACTCACTTTATTATACGACTTTAAGTATAAACTCCGCGGTTATGGTAAAAT
TAATGATGCACAAACGTCCGATTCCATATGGGTACACTACAATTAAATACTTTTAAGTAACGCTGATTTC
TTATTTTTTATCCTTGGTGTATTTATTGTTTATACCGCTAGGGCGGTGTGAAATACCGCACAGATGCGTA
AGGAGAAAATACCGCATCAGGAAATTGTAAGCGTTAATATTTTGTTAAAATTCGCGTTAAATTTTTGTTA
AATCAGCTCATTTTTTAACCAATAGGCCGAAATCGGCAAAATCCCTTATAAATCAAAAGAATAGACCGAG
ATAGGGT
[37 nt withheld, positions 2388-2424]
AAAGAACGTGGACTCCAACGTCAAAGG
[49 nt withheld, positions 2452-2500]
T
[91 nt withheld, positions 2502-2592]
G
[124 nt withheld, positions 2594-2717]
CCATTCGCCATTCAGGCTGCGCAACTGTTGGGAAGGGCGATCGGTGCGGGCCTCTTCGCTATTACGCCAG
CTGGCGAAAGGGGGATGTGCTGCAAGGCGATTAAGTTGGGTAACGCCAGGGTTTTCCCAGTCACGACGTT
GTAAAACGACGGCCAGTGAGCGCGCGTAATACGACTCACTATAGGGCGAATTGGGTACCGGGCCCCCCCT
CGAGGTCGACTCAAATTCACTGATTTAAGACTTTATAACAAAAAGATCTTTTTTATAAATCCTAACTGAT
TAGTGAAATTAATATAAGATAATATGCTTGCTGGTGAATATTGAATCAAAACTTGCTACTGAAGTGATAG
TAGCATTCAACCCTACGCTTAGAACTTGATCTTCACCAACAACCCAGTAACCTACTTTATACTTCTTTAT
GCGCCAGCGAGTATACCACCGAAGTCTTATAAGTTTTGTTTAATTTAGAACTATACATTAAACTATCAAG
AAAATTATCCAAGTAAACAGTGCTGACGCGACCTTCGTGTTCTAGTTTATCATTTATAGAGATTTAGTCA
ATTGAGTAGATTCTTTGATATTCTTTTCTTTTTGAAAAGGATCTATTTCAAAAGTTTCCTTTTCGGTTGT
TAATCTGTACAACTGATTCCTCATAAAAGTGGCAGCGGCACAAGTTACTGTGCCCTTTGCGCCTCTTACT
AGGAGAAAAATCCTTTTCAACTTAAGTGCTCTATTCTTGTCTTTTTGTTTTTTTTTTGCATACTGAAACT
TATTCCTTCGTTCTGCAACACATTTGCCATAGTCCTATTTCTGTTTTTCTTTACCCTTTTCGTTAATAAA
TTTATTTACTATGGGAGGTCCCGGGACTAGTGCAAGTATTACCAATACTGGAAACGAAACCATGAACCTT
CCACAGATGCGGTCGATTTGGCTGGATGAAGATGAAGAAGCTGAAAAACTCTACGGTCTGCAGGCCCAGC
AATTCATGGGATCTGATGATGAAGAAAACCTAGGCATTACTTTCATCAACAGCGATAAACCTGTGCTGAG
TAACAAGAAAAACATTGAGTTGCCTCCACTTTCACCAAATTCACATCCGTCTTGCCACCACAGGAGAAGT
AATTCTAACTCTGCAAAGTCTAAAGAATCATCGTCATCATCGTCCAGCGCCAACAAGACAAATCACAAAA
AGGTTTTCCTTAAGCTTAATTTGTTGAAGAAAAAGTTGCTTGGTGCCCAACCGGACATAAGAGGTAAAGG
TATCTCCACACCATTTGATTTTCAACATATTTCACATGCTGACACTAGAAATGGATTCCAAGATGAGCAA
TTGCAGGAACCTTCATCGCTGTCCACAGAGATTAAGGACGACTATACCTCCTCCTCAAGCAAGCGGGATT
CGAAATTAATTAACGGAACAAAAGCTGGAGGATCCATGTCTAAAGGTGAAGAATTATTCACTGGTGTTGT
CCCAATTTTGGTTGAATTAGATGGTGATGTTAATGGTCACAAATTTTCTGTCTCCGGTGAAGGTGAAGGT
GATGCTACTTACGGTAAATTGACCTTAAAATTTATTTGTACTACTGGTAAATTGCCAGTTCCATGGCCAA
CCTTAGTCACTACTTTCGGTTATGGTGTTCAATGTTTTGCGAGATACCCAGATCATATGAAACAACATGA
CTTTTTCAAGTCTGCCATGCCAGAAGGTTATGTTCAAGAAAGAACTATTTTTTTCAAAGATGACGGTAAC
TACAAGACCAGAGCTGAAGTCAAGTTTGAAGGTGATACCTTAGTTAATAGAATCGAATTAAAAGGTATTG
ATTTTAAAGAAGATGGTAACATTTTAGGTCACAAATTGGAATACAACTATAACTCTCACAATGTTTACAT
CATGGCTGACAAACAAAAGAATGGTATCAAAGTTAACTTCAAAATTAGACACAACATTGAAGATGGTTCT
GTTCAATTAGCTGACCATTATCAACAAAATACTCCAATTGGTGATGGTCCAGTCTTGTTACCAGACAACC
ATTACTTATCCACTCAATCTGCCTTATCCAAAGATCCAAACGAAAAGAGAGACCACATGGTCTTGTTAGA
ATTTGTTACTGCTGCTGGTATTACCCATGGTATGGATGAATTGTACAAAAGATCCATGTCTAAAGGTGAA
GAATTATTCACTGGTGTTGTCCCAATTTTGGTTGAATTAGATGGTGATGTTAATGGTCACAAATTTTCTG
TCTCCGGTGAAGGTGAAGGTGATGCTACTTACGGTAAATTGACCTTAAAATTTATTTGTACTACTGGTAA
ATTGCCAGTTCCATGGCCAACCTTAGTCACTACTTTCGGTTATGGTGTTCAATGTTTTGCGAGATACCCA
GATCATATGAAACAACATGACTTTTTCAAGTCTGCCATGCCAGAAGGTTATGTTCAAGAAAGAACTATTT
TTTTCAAAGATGACGGTAACTACAAGACCAGAGCTGAAGTCAAGTTTGAAGGTGATACCTTAGTTAATAG
AATCGAATTAAAAGGTATTGATTTTAAAGAAGATGGTAACATTTTAGGTCACAAATTGGAATACAACTAT
AACTCTCACAATGTTTACATCATGGCTGACAAACAAAAGAATGGTATCAAAGTTAACTTCAAAATTAGAC
ACAACATTGAAGATGGTTCTGTTCAATTAGCTGACCATTATCAACAAAATACTCCAATTGGTGATGGTCC
AGTCTTGTTACCAGACAACCATTACTTATCCACTCAATCTGCCTTATCCAAAGATCCAAACGAAAAGAGA
GACCACATGGTCTTGTTAGAATTTGTTACTGCTGCTGGTATTACCCATGGTATGGATGAATTGTACAAAA
GATCCATGTCTAAAGGTGAAGAATTATTCACTGGTGTTGTCCCAATTTTGGTTGAATTAGATGGTGATGT
TAATGGTCACAAATTTTCTGTCTCCGGTGAAGGTGAAGGTGATGCTACTTACGGTAAATTGACCTTAAAA
TTTATTTGTACTACTGGTAAATTGCCAGTTCCATGGCCAACCTTAGTCACTACTTTCGGTTATGGTGTTC
AATGTTTTGCGAGATACCCAGATCATATGAAACAACATGACTTTTTCAAGTCTGCCATGCCAGAAGGTTA
TGTTCAAGAAAGAACTATTTTTTTCAAAGATGACGGTAACTACAAGACCAGAGCTGAAGTCAAGTTTGAA
GGTGATACCTTAGTTAATAGAATCGAATTAAAAGGTATTGATTTTAAAGAAGATGGTAACATTTTAGGTC
ACAAATTGGAATACAACTATAACTCTCACAATGTTTACATCATGGCTGACAAACAAAAGAATGGTATCAA
AGTTAACTTCAAAATTAGACACAACATTGAAGATGGTTCTGTTCAATTAGCTGACCATTATCAACAAAAT
ACTCCAATTGGTGATGGTCCAGTCTTGTTACCAGACAACCATTACTTATCCACTCAATCTGCCTTATCCA
AAGATCCAAACGAAAAGAGAGACCACATGGTCTTGTTAGAATTTGTTACTGCTGCTGGTATTACCCATGG
TATGGATGAATTGTACAAATAAAGATCTGTATTCTTTAATATCGGCGCGCCACTTCTAAATAAGCGAATT
TCTTATGATTTATGATTTTTATTATTAAATAAGTTATAAAAAAAATAAGTGTATACAAATTTTAAAGTGA
CTCTTAGGTTTTAAAACGAAAATTCTTATTCTTGAGTAACTCTTTCCTGTAGGTCAGGTTGCTTTCTCAG
GTATAGTATGAGGTCGCTCTTATTGACCACACCTCTACCGGCAGATCCGCTAGGGATAACAGGGTAATAT
AGATCTGTTTAGCTTGCCTCGTCCCCGCCGGGTCACCCGGCCAGCGACATGGAGGCCCAGAATACCCTCC
TTGACAGTCTTGACGTGCGCAGCTCAGGGGCATGATGTGACTGTCGCCCGTACATTTAGCCCATACATCC
CCATGTATAATCATTTGCATCCATACATTTTGATGGCCGCACGGCGCGAAGCAAAAATTACGGCTCCTCG
CTGCAGACCTGCGAGCAGGGAAACGCTCCCCTCACAGACGCGTTGAATTGTCCCCACGCCGCGCCCCTGT
AGAGAAATATAAAAGGTTAGGATTTGCCACTGAGGTTCTTCTTTCATATACTTCCTTTTAAAATCTTGCT
AGGATACAGTTCTCACATCACATCCGAACATAAACAACCATGGGTAAGGAAAAGACTCACGTTTCGAGGC
CGCGATTAAATTCCAACATGGATGCTGATTTATATGGGTATAAATGGGCTCGCGATAATGTCGGGCAATC
AGGTGCGACAATCTATCGATTGTATGGGAAGCCCGATGCGCCAGAGTTGTTTCTGAAACATGGCAAAGGT
AGCGTTGCCAATGATGTTACAGATGAGATGGTCAGACTAAACTGGCTGACGGAATTTATGCCTCTTCCGA
CCATCAAGCATTTTATCCGTACTCCTGATGATGCATGGTTACTCACCACTGCGATCCCCGGCAAAACAGC
ATTCCAGGTATTAGAAGAATATCCTGATTCAGGTGAAAATATTGTTGATGCGCTGGCAGTGTTCCTGCGC
CGGTTGCATTCGATTCCTGTTTGTAATTGTCCTTTTAACAGCGATCGCGTATTTCGTCTCGCTCAGGCGC
AATCACGAATGAATAACGGTTTGGTTGATGCGAGTGATTTTGATGACGAGCGTAATGGCTGGCCTGTTGA
ACAAGTCTGGAAAGAAATGCATAAGCTTTTGCCATTCTCACCGGATTCAGTCGTCACTCATGGTGATTTC
TCACTTGATAACCTTATTTTTGACGAGGGGAAATTAATAGGTTGTATTGATGTTGGACGAGTCGGAATCG
CAGACCGATACCAGGATCTTGCCATCCTATGGAACTGCCTCGGTGAGTTTTCTCCTTCATTACAGAAACG
GCTTTTTCAAAAATATGGTATTGATAATCCTGATATGAATAAATTGCAGTTTCATTTGATGCTCGATGAG
TTTTTCTAATCAGTACTGACAATAAAAAGATTCTTGTTTTCAAGAACTTGTCATTTGTATAGTTTTTTTA
TATTGTAGTTGTTCTATTTTAATCAAATGTTAGCGTGATTTATATTTTTTTTCGCCTCGACATCATCTGC
CCAGATGCGAAGTTAAGTGCGCAGAAAGTAATATCATGCGTCAATCGTATGTGAATGCTGGTCGCTATAC
TGCTGTCGATTCGATACTAACGCCGCCATCCAGTTTAAACGAGCTCCAGCTTTTGTTCCCTTTAGTGAGG
GTTAATTGCGCGCTTGGCGTAATCATGGTCATAGCTGTTTCCTGTGTGAAATTGTTATCCGCTCACAATT
CCACACAACATACGAGCCGGAAGCATAAAGTGTAAAGCCTGGGGTGCCTAATGAGTGAGCTAACTCACAT
TAATTGCGTTGCGCTCACTGCCCGCTTTCCAGTCGGGAAACCTGTCGTGCCAGCTGCATTAATGAATCGG
CCAACGCGCGGGGAGAGGCGGTTTGCGTATTGGGCGCTCTTCCGCTTCCTCGCTCACTGACTCGCTGCGC
TCGGTCGTTCGGCTGCGGCGAGCGGTATCAGCTCACTCAAAGGCGGTAATACGGTTATCCACAGAATCAG
GGGATAACGCAGGAAAGAACATGTGAGCAAAAGGCCAGCAAAAGGCCAGGAACCGTAAAAAGGCCGCGTT
GCTGGCGTTTTTCCATAGGCTCCGCCCCCCTGACGAGCATCACAAAAATCGACGCTCAAGTCAGAGGTGG
CGAAACCCGACAGGACTATAAAGATACCAGGCGTTTCCCCCTGGAAGCTCCCTCGTGCGCTCTCCTGTTC
CGACCCTGCCGCTTACCGGATACCTGTCCGCCTTTCTCCCTTCGGGAAGCGTGGCGCTTTCTCATAGCTC
ACGCTGTAGGTATCTCAGTTCGGTGTAGGTCGTTCGCTCCAAGCTGGGCTGTGTGCACGAACCCCCCGTT
CAGCCCGACCGCTGCGCCTTATCCGGTAACTATCGTCTTGAGTCCAACCCGGTAAGACACGACTTATCGC
CACTGGCAGCAGCCACTGGTAACAGGATTAGCAGAGCGAGGTATGTAGGCGGTGCTACAGAGTTCTTGAA
GTGGTGGCCTAACTACGGCTACACTAGAAGAACAGTATTTGGTATCTGCGCTCTGCTGAAGCCAGTTACC
TTCGGAAAAAGAGTTGGTAGCTCTTGATCCGGCAAACAAACCACCGCTGGTAGCGGTGGTTTTTTTGTTT
GCAAGCAGCAGATTACGCGCAGAAAAAAAGGATCTCAAGAAGATCCTTTGATCTTTTCTACGGGGTCTGA
CGCTCAGTGGAACGAAAACTCACGTTAAGGGATTTTGGTCATGAGATTATCAAAAAGGATCTTCACCTAG
ATCCTTTTAAATTAAAAATGAAGTTTTAAATCAATCTAAAGTATATATGAGTAAACTTGGTCTGACAGTT
ACCAATGCTTAATCAGTGAGGCACCTATCTCAGCGATCTGTCTATTTCGTTCATCCATAGTTGCCTGACT
CCCCGTCGTGTAGATAACTACGATACGGGAGGGCTTACCATCTGGCCCCAGTGCTGCAATGATACCGCGA
GACCCACGCTCACCGGCTCCAGATTTATCAGCAATAAACCAGCCAGCCGGAAGGGCCGAGCGCAGAAGTG
GTCCTGCAACTTTATCCGCCTCCATCCAGTCTATTAATTGTTGCCGGGAAGCTAGAGTAAGTAGTTCGCC
AGTTAATAGTTTGCGCAACGTTGTTGCCATTGCTACAGGCATCGTGGTGTCACGCTCGTCGTTTGGTATG
GCTTCATTCAGCTCCGGTTCCCAACGATCAAGGCGAGTTACATGATCCCCCATGTTGTGCAAAAAAGCGG
TTAGCTCCTTCGGTCCTCCGATCGTTGTCAGAAGTAAGTTGGCCGCAGTGTTATCACTCATGGTTATGGC
AGCACTGCATAATTCTCTTACTGTCATGCCATCCGTAAGATGCTTTTCTGTGACTGGTGAGTACTCAACC
AAGTCATTCTGAGAATAGTGTATGCGGCGACCGAGTTGCTCTTGCCCGGCGTCAATACGGGATAATACCG
CGCCACATAGCAGAACTTTAAAAGTGCTCATCATTGGAAAACGTTCTTCGGGGCGAAAACTCTCAAGGAT
CTTACCGCTGTTGAGATCCAGTTCGATGTAACCCACTCGTGCACCCAACTGATCTTCAGCATCTTTTACT
TTCACCAGCGTTTCTGGGTGAGCAAAAACAGGAAGGCAAAATGCCGCAAAAAAGGGAATAAGGGCGACAC
GGAAATGTTGAATACTCATACTCTTCCTTTTTCAATATTATTGAAGCATTTATCAGGGTTATTGTCTCAT
GAGCGGATACATATTTGAATGTATTTAGAAAAATAAACAAATAGGGGTTCCGCGCACATTTCCCCGAAAA
GTGCCACCTGACGTCTAAGAAACCATTATTATCATGACATTAACCTATAAAAATAGGCGTATCACGAGGC
CCTTTCGTC
